Addgene plasmid #183802: pAAV-alphaCaMKII-dsRed-Express-3XNLS-pA
Purpose: AAV vector to express nuclear localized dsRed-Express from CaMKIIa promoter
Depositing lab: Jonathan Ploski. Depositing organization: University of Texas at Dallas. Publication: Adeno-associated viral serotypes differentially transduce inhibitory neurons within the rat amygdala. de Solis CA, Hosek MP, Holehonnur R, Ho A, Banerjee A, Luong JA, Jones LE, Chaturvedi D, Ploski JE. Brain Res. 2017 Oct 1;1672:148-162. doi: 10.1016/j.brainres.2017.07.023. Epub 2017 Jul 29. PubMed 28764932.
Backbone
  Vector backbone: pAAV
  Vector type: AAV
Growth in bacteria
  Bacterial resistance: Ampicillin, 100 μg/mL
  Growth temperature: 37°C
  Growth strain: NEB Stable
  Copy number: High Copy
Gene/Insert
  Gene/Insert name: dsRed-Express
  Species: Other
  Tag / fusion protein: NLS (C terminal on insert)
  Cloning method: Restriction Enzyme; 5′ cloning site Unknown (unknown if destroyed)
Terms and licenses: Academic/Nonprofit Terms; Industry Terms: Not Available to Industry
How to cite: pAAV-alphaCaMKII-dsRed-Express-3XNLS-pA was a gift from Jonathan Ploski (Addgene plasmid # 183802 ; http://n2t.net/addgene:183802 ; RRID:Addgene_183802)
