[The description below was written by a language model from this plasmid's Addgene catalogue record and pLannotate feature annotations shown in this document.]
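Description:
pAAV-alphaCaMKII-dsRed-Express-3XNLS-pA is an adeno-associated virus transfer plasmid built on a pAAV backbone, designed to express a nuclear-localized red fluorescent protein from the CaMKIIα promoter. In bacteria it is maintained as a high-copy plasmid through a ColE1/pUC-type origin and selected with ampicillin via the β-lactamase gene and its native promoter. The backbone also carries an f1 phage origin flanked by fragments of M13 genes, along with remnants of lacZα, bom and rop, which appear to be leftovers of the parental cloning vectors rather than functional parts.

The expression cassette lies between two AAV2 inverted terminal repeats, both annotated only as fragments in the roughly 6.9 kb sequence; ITRs are the cis elements needed for replication and packaging of the genome into AAV particles. Within them, the mouse CaMKIIα promoter is followed by an internally truncated human β-globin intron, which typically enhances transcript processing and expression. Next come a short multiple cloning site remnant and the mammalian codon-optimized DsRed-Express coding sequence, a rapidly maturing tetrameric DsRed variant. Three tandem SV40 large T antigen nuclear localization signals are fused at its C terminus, concentrating the fluorescence in the nucleus, which makes individual transduced cells easier to identify and count. A bovine growth hormone polyadenylation signal terminates the transcript, and a reverse-oriented SP6 promoter sits just upstream of it as a vector remnant. The associated publication compared how AAV serotypes transduce neurons in the rat amygdala, consistent with use of this construct as a reporter for marking transduced cells.
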