Features (pLannotate 1.2.2; 20 found; start..end, strand, type, name):
     14..602     +  rep_origin     ori: high-copy-number ColE1/pMB1/pBR322/pUC origin of replication
    762..819     -  repeat_region  AAV2 ITR (fragment): inverted terminal repeat of adeno-associated virus serotype 2 inverted
    897..2185    +  promoter       CaMKII promoter: promoter for the mouse calcium/calmodulin-dependent kinase II α subunit
   2265..2740    +  intron         β-globin intron: internally truncated intron from human β-globin
   2821..2860    +  misc_feature   MCS (fragment): pBluescript multiple cloning site
   2877..3551    +  CDS            DsRed-Express: rapidly maturing tetrameric variant of DsRed fluorescent protein (Bevis and Glick, 2002) mammalian codon-optimized
   3567..3587    +  CDS            SV40 NLS: nuclear localization signal of SV40 (simian virus 40) large T antigen
   3591..3611    +  CDS            SV40 NLS: nuclear localization signal of SV40 (simian virus 40) large T antigen
   3615..3635    +  CDS            SV40 NLS: nuclear localization signal of SV40 (simian virus 40) large T antigen
   3677..3695    -  promoter       SP6 promoter: promoter for bacteriophage SP6 RNA polymerase
   3721..3832    +  polyA_signal   bGH poly(A) signal: bovine growth hormone polyadenylation signal
   3976..4108    +  repeat_region  AAV2 ITR (fragment): inverted terminal repeat of adeno-associated virus serotype 2 inverted
   4103..4172    +  CDS            lacZα (fragment): LacZα fragment of β-galactosidase; lacZ fragment
   4183..4488    +  CDS            M13 gene IV (fragment) (sequence partly withheld): pIV; IV; phage assembly
   4476..4904    +  rep_origin     f1 ori (sequence partly withheld): f1 bacteriophage origin of replication; arrow indicates direction of (+) strand synthesis
   4994..5397    +  CDS            M13 gene II (fragment) (sequence partly withheld): pII; II; replication
   5405..5504    -  misc_feature   bom (fragment): basis of mobility region from pBR322
   5606..5641    -  CDS            rop (fragment): Rop protein, which maintains plasmids at low copy number; rop
   5736..5840    +  promoter       AmpR promoter: bla
   5841..6701    +  CDS            AmpR: β-lactamase; bla; confers resistance to ampicillin, carbenicillin, and related antibiotics
>Addgene plasmid #183802 | pAAV-alphaCaMKII-dsRed-Express-3XNLS-pA | addgene full sequence | sequence record 387291 | Addgene NGS Result
TCAAAGGATCTTCTTGAGATCCTTTTTTTCTGCGCGTAATCTGCTGCTTGCAAACAAAAAAACCACCGCT
ACCAGCGGTGGTTTGTTTGCCGGATCAAGAGCTACCAACTCTTTTTCCGAAGGTAACTGGCTTCAGCAGA
GCGCAGATACCAAATACTGTTCTTCTAGTGTAGCCGTAGTTAGGCCACCACTTCAAGAACTCTGTAGCAC
CGCCTACATACCTCGCTCTGCTAATCCTGTTACCAGTGGCTGCTGCCAGTGGCGATAAGTCGTGTCTTAC
CGGGTTGGACTCAAGACGATAGTTACCGGATAAGGCGCAGCGGTCGGGCTGAACGGGGGGTTCGTGCACA
CAGCCCAGCTTGGAGCGAACGACCTACACCGAACTGAGATACCTACAGCGTGAGCTATGAGAAAGCGCCA
CGCTTCCCGAAGGGAGAAAGGCGGACAGGTATCCGGTAAGCGGCAGGGTCGGAACAGGAGAGCGCACGAG
GGAGCTTCCAGGGGGAAACGCCTGGTATCTTTATAGTCCTGTCGGGTTTCGCCACCTCTGACTTGAGCGT
CGATTTTTGTGATGCTCGTCAGGGGGGCGGAGCCTATGGAAAAACGCCAGCAACGCGGCCTTTTTACGGT
TCCTGGCCTTTTGCTGGCCTTTTGCTCACATGTTCTTTCCTGCGTTATCCCCTGATTCTGTGGATAACCG
TATTACCGCCTTTGAGTGAGCTGATACCGCTCGCCGCAGCCGAACGACCGAGCGCAGCGAGTCAGTGAGC
GAGCGAGCGCGCAGAGAGGGAGTGGCCAACTCCATCACTAGGGGTTCCTTGTAGTTAATGATTAACCCGC
CATGCTACTTATCTACGTAGCCATGCTCTAGAGGATCCTTCGAAAAGCTTGTATAACATTATGGCCTTAG
GTCACTTCATCTCCATGGGGTTCTTCTTCTGATTTTCTAGAAAATGAGATGGGGGTGCAGAGAGCTTCCT
CAGTGACCTGCCCAGGGTCACATCAGAAATGTCAGAGCTAGAACTTGAACTCAGATTACTAATCTTAAAT
TCCATGCCTTGGGGGCATGCAAGTACGATATACAGAAGGAGTGAACTCATTAGGGCAGATGACCAATGAG
TTTAGGAAAGAAGAGTCCAGGGCAGGGTACATCTACACCACCCGCCCAGCCCTGGGTGAGTCCAGCCACG
TTCACCTCATTATAGTTGCCTCTCTCCAGTCCTACCTTGACGGGAAGCACAAGCAGAAACTGGGACAGGA
GCCCCAGGAGACCAAATCTTCATGGTCCCTCTGGGAGGATGGGTGGGGAGAGCTGTGGCAGAGGCCTCAG
GAGGGGCCCTGCTGCTCAGTGGTGACAGATAGGGGTGAGAAAGCAGACAGAGTCATTCCGTCAGCATTCT
GGGTCTGTTTGGTACTTCTTCTCACGCTAAGGTGGCGGTGTGATATGCACAATGGCTAAAAAGCAGGGAG
AGCTGGAAAGAAACAAGGACAGAGACAGAGGCCAAGTCAACCAGACCAATTCCCAGAGGAAGCAAAGAAA
CCATTACAGAGACTACAAGGGGGAAGGGAAGGAGAGATGAATTAGCTTCCCCTGTAAACCTTAGAACCCA
GCTGTTGCCAGGGCAACGGGGCAATACCTGTCTCTTCAGAGGAGATGAAGTTGCCAGGGTAACTACATCC
TGTCTTTCTCAAGGACCATCCCAGAATGTGGCACCCACTAGCCGTTACCATAGCAACTGCCTCTTTGCCC
CACTTAATCCCATCCCGTCTGTTAAAAGGGCCCTATAGTTGGAGGTGGGGGAGGTAGGAAGAGCGATGAT
CACTTGTGGACTAAGTTTGTTCGCATCCCCTTCTCCAACCCCCTCAGTACATCACCCTGGGGGAACAGGG
TCCACTTGCTCCTGGGCCCACACAGTCCTGCAGTATTGTGTATATAAGGCCAGGGCAAAGAGGAGCAGGT
TTTAAAGTGAAAGGCAGGCAGGTGTTGGGGAGGCAGTTACCGGGGCAACGGGAACAGGGCGTTTCGGAGG
TGGTTGCCATGGGGACCTGGATGCTGACGAAGGCTCGCGAGGCTGTGAGCAGCCACAGTGCCCTGCTCAG
AAGCCCCAAGCTCGTCAGTCAAGCCGGTTCTCCGTTTGCACTCAGGAGCACGGGCAGGCGAGTGGCCCCT
AGTTCTGGGGGCAGCGGGGGATCCCCTACGGCCGGCCACGCGTTCGCGACCGCGGGCTAGCGGCGCGCCG
AGCTCGGATCCTGAGAACTTCAGGGTGAGTCTATGGGACCCTTGATGTTTTCTTTCCCCTTCTTTTCTAT
GGTTAAGTTCATGTCATAGGAAGGGGAGAAGTAACAGGGTACACATATTGACCAAATCAGGGTAATTTTG
CATTTGTAATTTTAAAAAATGCTTTCTTCTTTTAATATACTTTTTTGTTTATCTTATTTCTAATACTTTC
CCTAATCTCTTTCTTTCAGGGCAATAATGATACAATGTATCATGCCTCTTTGCACCATTCTAAAGAATAA
CAGTGATAATTTCTGGGTTAAGGCAATAGCAATATTTCTGCATATAAATATTTCTGCATATAAATTGTAA
CTGATGTAAGAGGTTTCATATTGCTAATAGCAGCTACAATCCAGCTACCATTCTGCTTTTATTTTATGGT
TGGGATAAGGCTGGATTATTCTGAGTCCAAGCTAGGCCCTTTTGCTAATCATGTTCATACCTCTTATCTT
CCTCCCACAGCTCCTGGGCAACGTGCTGGTCTGTGTGCTGGCCCATCACTTTGGCAAAGCACGTGAATTC
GAAGATCTGGCCGCCTCGGCCTCTAGAACTAGTGGATCCCCCGGGCTGCAGGAATTCGATGCTACCGGTC
GCCACCATGGCCTCCTCCGAGGACGTCATCAAGGAGTTCATGCGCTTCAAGGTGCGCATGGAGGGCTCCG
TGAACGGCCACGAGTTCGAGATCGAGGGCGAGGGCGAGGGCCGCCCCTACGAGGGCACCCAGACCGCCAA
GCTGAAGGTGACCAAGGGCGGCCCCCTGCCCTTCGCCTGGGACATCCTGTCCCCCCAGTTCCAGTACGGC
TCCAAGGTGTACGTGAAGCACCCCGCCGACATCCCCGACTACAAGAAGCTGTCCTTCCCCGAGGGCTTCA
AGTGGGAGCGCGTGATGAACTTCGAGGACGGCGGCGTGGTGACCGTGACCCAGGACTCCTCCCTGCAGGA
CGGCTCCTTCATCTACAAGGTGAAGTTCATCGGCGTGAACTTCCCCTCCGACGGCCCCGTAATGCAGAAG
AAGACTATGGGCTGGGAGGCCTCCACCGAGCGCCTGTACCCCCGCGACGGCGTGCTGAAGGGCGAGATCC
ACAAGGCCCTGAAGCTGAAGGACGGCGGCCACTACCTGGTGGAGTTCAAGTCCATCTACATGGCCAAGAA
GCCCGTGCAGCTGCCCGGCTACTACTACGTGGACGCCAAGCTGGACATCACCTCCCACAACGAGGACTAC
ACCATCGTGGAGCAGTACGAGCGCACCGAGGGCCGCCACCACCTGTTCCTGAGATCTCGAGCTGATCCAA
AAAAGAAGAGAAAGGTAGATCCAAAAAAGAAGAGAAAGGTAGATCCAAAAAAGAAGAGAAAGGTAGGATC
CACCGGATCTAGATAACGTACGGGAAACGGCCCTATTCTATAGTGTCACCTAAATGCTAGAGCTCGCTGA
TCAGCCTCGACTGTGCCTTCTAGTTGCCAGCCATCTGTTGTTTGCCCCTCCCCCGTGCCTTCCTTGACCC
TGGAAGGTGCCACTCCCACTGTCCTTTCCTAATAAAATGAGGAAATTGCATCGCATTGTCTGAGTAGGTG
TCATTCTATTCTGGGGGGTGGGGTGGGGCAGGACAGCAAGGGGGAGGATTGGGAAGACAATAGCGCGGCC
GCTCTAGAGCATGGCTACGTAGATAAGTAGCATGGCGGGTTAATCATTAACTACAAGGAACCCCTAGTGA
TGGAGTTGGCCACTCCCTCTCTGCGCGCTCGCTCGCTCACTGAGGCCGGGCGACCAAAGGTCGCCCGACG
CCCGGGCTTTGCCCGGGCGGCCTCAGTGAGCGAGCGAGCGCGCAGCTGGCGTAATAGCGAAGAGGCCCGC
ACCGATCGCCCTTCCCAACAGTTGCGCAGCCTGAATGGCGAATGGCGATTCC
[38 nt withheld, positions 4183-4220]
C
[378 nt withheld, positions 4222-4599]
C
[91 nt withheld, positions 4601-4691]
A
[49 nt withheld, positions 4693-4741]
CCTTTGACGTTGGAGTCCACGTTCTTT
[37 nt withheld, positions 4769-4805]
ACCCTATCTCGGTCTATTCTTTTGATTTATAAGGGATTTTGCCGATTTCGGCCTATTGGTTAAAAAATGA
GCTGATTTAACAAAAATTTAACGCGAATTTTAACAAAATATTAACGCTTACAATTTAAATATTTGCTTAT
ACAATCT
[100 nt withheld, positions 4953-5052]
CTCAGGCAATGACCTGATAGCCTTTGTAG
[69 nt withheld, positions 5082-5150]
T
[44 nt withheld, positions 5152-5195]
ACCTACACATTACTCA
[44 nt withheld, positions 5212-5255]
TTGCGTTGAAATAAAGGCTTCTCCC
[83 nt withheld, positions 5281-5363]
TTCTTTGCCTTGCCTGTATGATTTATTGGATGTTGGAATCGCCTGATGCGGTATTTTCTCCTTACGCATC
TGTGCGGTATTTCACACCGCATATGGTGCACTCTCAGTACAATCTGCTCTGATGCCGCATAGTTAAGCCA
GCCCCGACACCCGCCAACACCCGCTGACGCGCCCTGACGGGCTTGTCTGCTCCCGGCATCCGCTTACAGA
CAAGCTGTGACCGTCTCCGGGAGCTGCATGTGTCAGAGGTTTTCACCGTCATCACCGAAACGCGCGAGAC
GAAAGGGCCTCGTGATACGCCTATTTTTATAGGTTAATGTCATGATAATAATGGTTTCTTAGACGTCAGG
TGGCACTTTTCGGGGAAATGTGCGCGGAACCCCTATTTGTTTATTTTTCTAAATACATTCAAATATGTAT
CCGCTCATGAGACAATAACCCTGATAAATGCTTCAATAATATTGAAAAAGGAAGAGTATGAGTATTCAAC
ATTTCCGTGTCGCCCTTATTCCCTTTTTTGCGGCATTTTGCCTTCCTGTTTTTGCTCACCCAGAAACGCT
GGTGAAAGTAAAAGATGCTGAAGATCAGTTGGGTGCACGAGTGGGTTACATCGAACTGGATCTCAACAGC
GGTAAGATCCTTGAGAGTTTTCGCCCCGAAGAACGTTTTCCAATGATGAGCACTTTTAAAGTTCTGCTAT
GTGGCGCGGTATTATCCCGTATTGACGCCGGGCAAGAGCAACTCGGTCGCCGCATACACTATTCTCAGAA
TGACTTGGTTGAGTACTCACCAGTCACAGAAAAGCATCTTACGGATGGCATGACAGTAAGAGAATTATGC
AGTGCTGCCATAACCATGAGTGATAACACTGCGGCCAACTTACTTCTGACAACGATCGGAGGACCGAAGG
AGCTAACCGCTTTTTTGCACAACATGGGGGATCATGTAACTCGCCTTGATCGTTGGGAACCGGAGCTGAA
TGAAGCCATACCAAACGACGAGCGTGACACCACGATGCCTGTAGCAATGGCAACAACGTTGCGCAAACTA
TTAACTGGCGAACTACTTACTCTAGCTTCCCGGCAACAATTAATAGACTGGATGGAGGCGGATAAAGTTG
CAGGACCACTTCTGCGCTCGGCCCTTCCGGCTGGCTGGTTTATTGCTGATAAATCTGGAGCCGGTGAGCG
TGGGTCTCGCGGTATCATTGCAGCACTGGGGCCAGATGGTAAGCCCTCCCGTATCGTAGTTATCTACACG
ACGGGGAGTCAGGCAACTATGGATGAACGAAATAGACAGATCGCTGAGATAGGTGCCTCACTGATTAAGC
ATTGGTAACTGTCAGACCAAGTTTACTCATATATACTTTAGATTGATTTAAAACTTCATTTTTAATTTAA
AAGGATCTAGGTGAAGATCCTTTTTGATAATCTCATGACCAAAATCCCTTAACGTGAGTTTTCGTTCCAC
TGAGCGTCAGACCCCGTAGAAAAGA
